Addgene plasmid #122188: pCpf1b-sp
Purpose: (Empty Backbone) Bacterial genome editing plasmid with spectinomycin resistance marker and using sacB as a counter-selection marker
Depositing lab: Cheng-Cai Zhang. Depositing organization: Institute of Hydrobiology, Chinese Academy of Sciences. Publication: Expanding the potential of CRISPR-Cpf1 based genome editing technology in the cyanobacterium Anabaena PCC 7120. Niu TC, Lin GM, Xie LR, Wang ZQ, Xing WY, Zhang JY, Zhang CC. ACS Synth Biol. 2018 Dec 10. doi: 10.1021/acssynbio.8b00437. PubMed 30525474.
Backbone
  Vector backbone: Unknown
  Vector type: Bacterial Expression, CRISPR
Growth in bacteria
  Bacterial resistance: Spectinomycin, 50 μg/mL
  Growth temperature: 37°C
  Growth strain: DH5alpha
  Copy number: Low Copy
Gene/Insert
  Cloning method: Ligation Independent Cloning
Terms and licenses: Academic/Nonprofit Terms; Industry Terms: Not Available to Industry
How to cite: pCpf1b-sp was a gift from Cheng-Cai Zhang (Addgene plasmid # 122188 ; http://n2t.net/addgene:122188 ; RRID:Addgene_122188)
