[The description below was written by a language model from this plasmid's Addgene catalogue record and pLannotate feature annotations shown in this document.]
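Description:
pCpf1b-sp is a 14.7 kb empty-backbone CRISPR-Cpf1 (Cas12a) plasmid for bacterial genome editing, developed in work on the cyanobacterium Anabaena PCC 7120. The catalogue lists the backbone as unknown, but the feature table shows a broad-host-range RSF1010-type replicon: RSF1010 oriV with repA, a repC fragment and the associated R1162-like antisense RNA, plus the mobilisation functions oriT, mobA (which also carries the primase/RepB activity) and mobC. These elements let the plasmid replicate in diverse Gram-negative hosts and be transferred by conjugation when a helper conjugative plasmid is present. It is maintained at low copy in E. coli and selected with spectinomycin through an aadA (SmR) gene. The Pc promoter, GmR and qacE fragments flanking aadA suggest the marker was taken from a class 1 integron cassette. Fragments of IS1 and of β-lactamase are also annotated and appear to be cloning remnants.

The editing payload is Francisella novicida cas12a downstream of a lac promoter, followed by a constitutive J23119 promoter that presumably drives the crRNA, although no crRNA repeat or array is annotated in the table. Immediately after this lies a lacZα fragment with its lac promoter, operator and CAP site, and pBluescript-derived T7/T3 promoters and MCS remnants. This region probably serves as the replaceable cloning site for spacers and homology repair templates, with possible blue/white screening, and the record lists ligation-independent cloning as the insertion method. No insert is present as deposited.

A Bacillus subtilis sacB gene with its native sacR control region encodes levansucrase, which makes cells sucrose-sensitive. This counter-selection allows the editing plasmid to be cured after the desired mutation is obtained, giving marker-free strains that can undergo further rounds of editing.
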