Features (pLannotate 1.2.2; 26 found; start..end, strand, type, name):
      1..446     +  promoter       sacB promoter: sacR; sacB promoter and control region
    447..1868    +  CDS            SacB: secreted levansucrase that renders bacterial growth sensitive to sucrose; Bacillus subtilis sacB; negative selection marker
   1991..2057    -  mobile_element IS1 (fragment): prokaryotic transposable element IS1
   2056..2481    -  CDS            bla(M) (fragment): β-lactamase lacking the signal sequence; bla(M); allows cytosolic expression of β-lactamase
   2482..2511    +  promoter       lac promoter: promoter for the E. coli lac operon
   2526..6425    +  CDS            cas12a: CS12A_FRATN - Also known as cpf1 From Francisella tularensis subsp. novicida (strain U112).
   6435..6469    +  promoter       J23119 promoter: bacterial promoter (Registry of Standard Biological Parts BBa J23119)
   6561..6716    -  CDS            lacZα (fragment): LacZα fragment of β-galactosidase; lacZ fragment
   6724..6742    +  promoter       T7 promoter: promoter for bacteriophage T7 RNA polymerase
   6751..6774    -  misc_feature   MCS (fragment): pBluescript multiple cloning site
   6790..6808    -  promoter       T3 promoter: promoter for bacteriophage T3 RNA polymerase
   6851..6873    -  protein_bind   lac operator (fragment): The lac repressor binds to the lac operator to inhibit transcription in E. coli. This inhibition can be relieved by adding lactose or isopropyl-β-D-thiogalactopyranoside (IPTG). lac repressor encoded by lacI
   6877..6907    -  promoter       lac promoter: promoter for the E. coli lac operon
   6922..6943    -  protein_bind   CAP binding site: CAP binding activates transcription in the presence of cAMP. E. coli catabolite activator protein
   7277..7411    +  CDS            YPR2_ECOLX (fragment): Protein predicted: Swiss-Prot protein existence level 4. From Escherichia coli.
   7391..7414    +  promoter       Pc promoter (fragment): intI1 (promoter lies within the coding sequence); class 1 integron promoter
   7590..7646    +  CDS            GmR (fragment): gentamycin acetyltransferase; aacC1; confers resistance to gentamycin
   7653..8444    +  CDS            SmR: aminoglycoside adenylyltransferase (Murphy, 1985); aadA; confers resistance to spectinomycin and streptomycin
   8608..8697    +  CDS            qacE (fragment): QACE_ECOLX - Protein inferred from homology: Swiss-Prot protein existence level 3. Multidrug exporter. Is implicated for the resistance to bacteriocidal quaternary ammonium compounds. From Escherichia coli.
   9223..9617    -  rep_origin     RSF1010 oriV: replication origin of the broad-host-range plasmid RSF1010; requires the RSF1010 RepA/B/C proteins for replication (Scholz et al., 1989)
   9647..9928    -  CDS            mobC: MOBC_ECOLX - Protein predicted: Swiss-Prot protein existence level 4. This protein is essential to promote the specific transfer of the plasmid in the presence of conjugative plasmids. From Escherichia coli.
   9959..10046   +  oriT           RSF1010 oriT: origin of transfer of the broad-host-range plasmid RSF1010 (Scholz et al., 1989)
  10127..12253   +  CDS            mobA: MOBA2_ECOLX - Also known as repB. Experimental evidence at protein level: Swiss-Prot protein existence level 1. Part of the relaxosome complex that is responsible for plasmid transfer during conjugation. Locally unwinds DNA and catalyzes the cleavage of one of the DNA strands at oriT. The cleaved strand is then transferred through the dedicated type IV secretion apparatus. MobA remains covalently linked at the 5' end of the strand, and once in the recipient cell, it probably catalyzes the rejoining of the two ends of the strand, re-forming the circular plasmid DNA. The primase activity of MobA
  12699..12773   +  ncRNA          Plasmid R1162: Accession: RF00043 - R1162-like plasmid antisense RNA
  12767..13606   +  CDS            RSF1010 RepA: replication protein A of the broad-host-range plasmid RSF1010 (Scholz et al., 1989); repA
  13593..14444   +  CDS            RSF1010 RepC (fragment): replication protein C of the broad-host-range plasmid RSF1010 (Scholz et al., 1989); repC
>Addgene plasmid #122188 | pCpf1b-sp | addgene full sequence | sequence record 254791 | Addgene NGS Result
CACATATACCTGCCGTTCACTATTATTTAGTGAAATGAGATATTATGATATTTTCTGAATTGTGATTAAA
AAGGCAACTTTATGCCCATGCAACAGAAACTATAAAAAATACAGAGAATGAAAAGAAACAGATAGATTTT
TTAGTTCTTTAGGCCCGTAGTCTGCAAATCCTTTTATGATTTTCTATCAAACAAAAGAGGAAAATAGACC
AGTTGCAATCCAAACGAGAGTCTAATAGAATGAGGTCGAAAAGTAAATCGCGCGGGTTTGTTACTGATAA
AGCAGGCAAGACCTAAAATGTGTAAAGGGCAAAGTGTATACTTTGGCGTCACCCCTTACATATTTTAGGT
CTTTTTTTATTGTGCGTAACTAACTTGCCATCTTCAAACAGGAGGGCTGGAAGAAGCAGACCGCTAACAC
AGTACATAAAAAAGGAGACATGAACGATGAACATCAAAAAGTTTGCAAAACAAGCAACAGTATTAACCTT
TACTACCGCACTGCTGGCAGGAGGCGCAACTCAAGCGTTTGCGAAAGAAACGAACCAAAAGCCATATAAG
GAAACATACGGCATTTCCCATATTACACGCCATGATATGCTGCAAATCCCTGAACAGCAAAAAAATGAAA
AATATCAAGTTCCTGAATTCGATTCGTCCACAATTAAAAATATCTCTTCTGCAAAAGGCCTGGACGTTTG
GGACAGCTGGCCATTACAAAACGCTGACGGCACTGTCGCAAACTATCACGGCTACCACATCGTCTTTGCA
TTAGCCGGAGATCCTAAAAATGCGGATGACACATCGATTTACATGTTCTATCAAAAAGTCGGCGAAACTT
CTATTGACAGCTGGAAAAACGCTGGCCGCGTCTTTAAAGACAGCGACAAATTCGATGCAAATGATTCTAT
CCTAAAAGACCAAACACAAGAATGGTCAGGTTCAGCCACATTTACATCTGACGGAAAAATCCGTTTATTC
TACACTGATTTCTCCGGTAAACATTACGGCAAACAAACACTGACAACTGCACAAGTTAACGTATCAGCAT
CAGACAGCTCTTTGAACATCAACGGTGTAGAGGATTATAAATCAATCTTTGACGGTGACGGAAAAACGTA
TCAAAATGTACAGCAGTTCATCGATGAAGGCAACTACAGCTCAGGCGACAACCATACGCTGAGAGATCCT
CACTACGTAGAAGATAAAGGCCACAAATACTTAGTATTTGAAGCAAACACTGGAACTGAAGATGGCTACC
AAGGCGAAGAATCTTTATTTAACAAAGCATACTATGGCAAAAGCACATCATTCTTCCGTCAAGAAAGTCA
AAAACTTCTGCAAAGCGATAAAAAACGCACGGCTGAGTTAGCAAACGGCGCTCTCGGTATGATTGAGCTA
AACGATGATTACACACTGAAAAAAGTGATGAAACCGCTGATTGCATCTAACACAGTAACAGATGAAATTG
AACGCGCGAACGTCTTTAAAATGAACGGCAAATGGTACCTGTTCACTGACTCCCGCGGATCAAAAATGAC
GATTGACGGCATTACGTCTAACGATATTTACATGCTTGGTTATGTTTCTAATTCTTTAACTGGCCCATAC
AAGCCGCTGAACAAAACTGGCCTTGTGTTAAAAATGGATCTTGATCCTAACGATGTAACCTTTACTTACT
CACACTTCGCTGTACCTCAAGCGAAAGGAAACAATGTCGTGATTACAAGCTATATGACAAACAGAGGATT
CTACGCAGACAAACAATCAACGTTTGCGCCAAGCTTCCTGCTGAACATCAAAGGCAAGAAAACATCTGTT
GTCAAAGACAGCATCCTTGAACAAGGACAATTAACAGTTAACAAATAAAAACGCAAAAGAAAATGCCGAT
ATCCTATTGGCATTTTCTTTTATTTCTTATCAACATAAAGGTGAATCCCATATGAACTATATAAAAGCAG
GCAAATGGCTAACCGTATTCCTAACCTTTTGGTAATGACTCCAACTTATTGATAGTGTTTTATGTTCAGA
TAATGCCCGATGACTTTGTCATGCAGCATCGTGGTGTCACGCTCGTCGTTTGGTATGGCTTCATTCAGCT
CCGGTTCCCAACGATCAAGGCGAGTTACATGATCCCCCATGTTGTGCAAAAAAGCGGTTAGCTCCTTCGG
TCCTCCGATCGTTGTCAGAAGTAAGTTGGCCGCAGTGTTATCACTCATGGTTATGGCAGCACTGCATAAT
TCTCTTACTGTCATGCCATCCGTAAGATGCTTTTCTGTGACTGGTGAGTACTCAACCAAGTCATTCTGAG
AATAGTGTATGCGGCGACCGAGTTGCTCTTGCCCGGCGTCAACACGGGATAATACCGCGCCACATAGCAG
AACTTTAAAAGTGCTCATCATTGGAAAACGTTCTTCGGGGCGAAAACTCTCAAGGATCTTACCGCTGTTG
AGATCCAGTTCGATGTAACCCACTCGTGCACTTTACACTTTATGCTTCCGGCTCGTATGTTAGGAGGTCT
TTATCATGTCAATTTATCAAGAATTTGTTAATAAATATAGTTTAAGTAAAACTCTAAGATTTGAGTTAAT
CCCACAGGGTAAAACACTTGAAAACATAAAAGCAAGAGGTTTGATTTTAGATGATGAGAAAAGAGCTAAA
GACTACAAAAAGGCTAAACAAATAATTGATAAATATCATCAGTTTTTTATAGAGGAGATATTAAGTTCGG
TTTGTATTAGCGAAGATTTATTACAAAACTATTCTGATGTTTATTTTAAACTTAAAAAGAGTGATGATGA
TAATCTACAAAAAGATTTTAAAAGTGCAAAAGATACGATAAAGAAACAAATATCTGAATATATAAAGGAC
TCAGAGAAATTTAAGAATTTGTTTAATCAAAACCTTATCGATGCTAAAAAAGGGCAAGAGTCAGATTTAA
TTCTATGGCTAAAGCAATCTAAGGATAATGGTATAGAACTATTTAAAGCCAATAGTGATATCACAGATAT
AGATGAGGCGTTAGAAATAATCAAATCTTTTAAAGGTTGGACAACTTATTTTAAGGGTTTTCATGAAAAT
AGAAAAAATGTTTATAGTAGCAATGATATTCCTACATCTATTATTTATAGGATAGTAGATGATAATTTGC
CTAAATTTCTAGAAAATAAAGCTAAGTATGAGAGTTTAAAAGACAAAGCTCCAGAAGCTATAAACTATGA
ACAAATTAAAAAAGATTTGGCAGAAGAGCTAACCTTTGATATTGACTACAAAACATCTGAAGTTAATCAA
AGAGTTTTTTCACTTGATGAAGTTTTTGAGATAGCAAACTTTAATAATTATCTAAATCAAAGTGGTATTA
CTAAATTTAATACTATTATTGGTGGTAAATTTGTAAATGGTGAAAATACAAAGAGAAAAGGTATAAATGA
ATATATAAATCTATACTCACAGCAAATAAATGATAAAACACTCAAAAAATATAAAATGAGTGTTTTATTT
AAGCAAATTTTAAGTGATACAGAATCTAAATCTTTTGTAATTGATAAGTTAGAAGATGATAGTGATGTAG
TTACAACGATGCAAAGTTTTTATGAGCAAATAGCAGCTTTTAAAACAGTAGAAGAAAAATCTATTAAAGA
AACACTATCTTTATTATTTGATGATTTAAAAGCTCAAAAACTTGATTTGAGTAAAATTTATTTTAAAAAT
GATAAATCTCTTACTGATCTATCACAACAAGTTTTTGATGATTATAGTGTTATTGGTACAGCGGTACTAG
AATATATAACTCAACAAATAGCACCTAAAAATCTTGATAACCCTAGTAAGAAAGAGCAAGAATTAATAGC
CAAAAAAACTGAAAAAGCAAAATACTTATCTCTAGAAACTATAAAGCTTGCCTTAGAAGAATTTAATAAG
CATAGAGATATAGATAAACAGTGTAGGTTTGAAGAAATACTTGCAAACTTTGCGGCTATTCCGATGATAT
TTGATGAAATAGCTCAAAACAAAGACAATTTGGCACAGATATCTATCAAATATCAAAATCAAGGTAAAAA
AGACCTACTTCAAGCTAGTGCGGAAGATGATGTTAAAGCTATCAAGGATCTTTTAGATCAAACTAATAAT
CTCTTACATAAACTAAAAATATTTCATATTAGTCAGTCAGAAGATAAGGCAAATATTTTAGACAAGGATG
AGCATTTTTATCTAGTATTTGAGGAGTGCTACTTTGAGCTAGCGAATATAGTGCCTCTTTATAACAAAAT
TAGAAACTATATAACTCAAAAGCCATATAGTGATGAGAAATTTAAGCTCAATTTTGAGAACTCGACTTTG
GCTAATGGTTGGGATAAAAATAAAGAGCCTGACAATACGGCAATTTTATTTATCAAAGATGATAAATATT
ATCTGGGTGTGATGAATAAGAAAAATAACAAAATATTTGATGATAAAGCTATCAAAGAAAATAAAGGCGA
GGGTTATAAAAAAATTGTTTATAAACTTTTACCTGGCGCAAATAAAATGTTACCTAAGGTTTTCTTTTCT
GCTAAATCTATAAAATTTTATAATCCTAGTGAAGATATACTTAGAATAAGAAATCATTCCACACATACAA
AAAATGGTAGTCCTCAAAAAGGATATGAAAAATTTGAGTTTAATATTGAAGATTGCCGAAAATTTATAGA
TTTTTATAAACAGTCTATAAGTAAGCATCCGGAGTGGAAAGATTTTGGATTTAGATTTTCTGATACTCAA
AGATATAATTCTATAGATGAATTTTATAGAGAAGTTGAAAATCAAGGCTACAAACTAACTTTTGAAAATA
TATCAGAGAGCTATATTGATAGCGTAGTTAATCAGGGTAAATTGTACCTATTCCAAATCTATAATAAAGA
TTTTTCAGCTTATAGCAAAGGGCGACCAAATCTACATACTTTATATTGGAAAGCGCTGTTTGATGAGAGA
AATCTTCAAGATGTGGTTTATAAGCTAAATGGTGAGGCAGAGCTTTTTTATCGTAAACAATCAATACCTA
AAAAAATCACTCACCCAGCTAAAGAGGCAATAGCTAATAAAAACAAAGATAATCCTAAAAAAGAGAGTGT
TTTTGAATATGATTTAATCAAAGATAAACGCTTTACTGAAGATAAGTTTTTCTTTCACTGTCCTATTACA
ATCAATTTTAAATCTAGTGGAGCTAATAAGTTTAATGATGAAATCAATTTATTGCTAAAAGAAAAAGCAA
ATGATGTTCATATATTAAGTATAGATAGAGGTGAAAGACATTTAGCTTACTATACTTTGGTAGATGGTAA
AGGCAATATCATCAAACAAGATACTTTCAACATCATTGGTAATGATAGAATGAAAACAAACTACCATGAT
AAGCTTGCTGCAATAGAGAAAGATAGGGATTCAGCTAGGAAAGACTGGAAAAAGATAAATAACATCAAAG
AGATGAAAGAGGGCTATCTATCTCAGGTAGTTCATGAAATAGCTAAGCTAGTTATAGAGTATAATGCTAT
TGTGGTTTTTGAGGATTTAAATTTTGGATTTAAAAGAGGGCGTTTCAAGGTAGAGAAGCAGGTCTATCAA
AAGTTAGAAAAAATGCTAATTGAGAAACTAAACTATCTAGTTTTCAAAGATAATGAGTTTGATAAAACTG
GGGGAGTGCTTAGAGCTTATCAGCTAACAGCACCTTTTGAGACTTTTAAAAAGATGGGTAAACAAACAGG
TATTATCTACTATGTACCAGCTGGTTTTACTTCAAAAATTTGTCCTGTAACTGGTTTTGTAAATCAGTTA
TATCCTAAGTATGAAAGTGTCAGCAAATCTCAAGAGTTCTTTAGTAAGTTTGACAAGATTTGTTATAACC
TTGATAAGGGCTATTTTGAGTTTAGTTTTGATTATAAAAACTTTGGTGACAAGGCTGCCAAAGGCAAGTG
GACTATAGCTAGCTTTGGGAGTAGATTGATTAACTTTAGAAATTCAGATAAAAATCATAATTGGGATACT
CGAGAAGTTTATCCAACTAAAGAGTTGGAGAAATTGCTAAAAGATTATTCTATCGAATATGGGCATGGCG
AATGTATCAAAGCAGCTATTTGCGGTGAGAGCGACAAAAAGTTTTTTGCTAAGCTAACTAGTGTCCTAAA
TACTATCTTACAAATGCGTAACTCAAAAACAGGTACTGAGTTAGATTATCTAATTTCACCAGTAGCAGAT
GTAAATGGCAATTTCTTTGATTCGCGACAGGCGCCAAAAAATATGCCTCAAGATGCTGATGCCAATGGTG
CTTATCATATTGGGCTAAAAGGTCTGATGCTACTAGGTAGGATCAAAAATAATCAAGAGGGCAAAAAACT
CAATTTGGTTATCAAAAATGAAGAGTATTTTGAGTTCGTGCAGAATAGGAATAACTAAGAATTCTTGACA
GCTAGCTCAGTCCTAGGTATAATGCTAGCGCTGATTTAGGCAAAAACGGGTCTAAGAACTTTAAATAATT
TCTACTGTTGTAGATGAGAGCAGGTGTCAGCCGCTACAGGGCGCGTCCCATTCGCCATTCAGGCTGCGCA
ACTGTTGGGAAGGGCGATCGGTGCGGGCCTCTTCGCTATTACGCCAGCTGGCGAAAGGGGGATGTGCTGC
AAGGCGATTAAGTTGGGTAACGCCAGGGTTTTCCCAGTCACGACGTTGTAAAACGACGGCCAGTGAGCGC
GCGTAATACGACTCACTATAGGGCGAATTGGGTACCGGGCCCCCCCTCGAGGTCCTCCAGCTTTTGTTCC
CTTTAGTGAGGGTTAATTGCGCGCTTGGCGTAATCATGGTCATAGCTGTTTCCTGTGTGAAATTGTTATC
CGCTCACAATTCCACACAACATACGAGCCGGAAGCATAAAGTGTAAAGCCTGGGGTGCCTAATGAGTGAG
CTAACTCACATTAATTGCGTTGCGCTCACTGCCCGCTTTCCACCCACCTGCAAAAGTCTAAGAACTTTAA
ATAATTTCTACTGTTGTAGATGCTACTATTCCTGTGCCTTCAGATAATTCAGTCTAAGAACTTTAAATAA
TTTCTACTGTTGTAGATGTCTAGAGCCTTTTGTATTAGTAGCCGGTCTAAGAACTTTAAATAATTTCTAC
TGTTGTAGATTAGCGATTTATGAAGGTCATTTTTTTGTCTAGCTTTAATGCGGTAGTTGGTACCGTCGAT
GGCAGAAATTCGATATCTAGATCTCATGGATCCGCAATGGCAACAACGTTGCGCTCGACTCTAGAAGACC
GAAACCTTGCGCTCGTTCGCCAGCCAGGACAGAAATGCCTCGACTTCGCTGCTGCCCAAGGTTGCCGGGT
GACGCACACCGTGGAAACGGATGAAGGCACGAACCCAGTGGACATAAGCCTGTTCGGTTCGTAAGCTGTA
ATGCAAGTAGCGTATGCGCTCACGCAACTGGTCCAGAACCTTGACCGAACGCAGCGGTGGTAACGGCGCA
GTGGCGGTTTTCATGGCTTGTTATGACTGTTTTTTTGGGGTACAGTCTATGCCTCGGGCATCCAAGCAGC
AAGCGCGTTACGCCGTGGGTCGATGTTTGATGTTATGGAGCAGCAACGATGTTACGCAGCAGGGCAGTCG
CCCTAAAACAAAGTTAAACATCATGAGGGAAGCGGTGATCGCCGAAGTATCGACTCAACTATCAGAGGTA
GTTGGCGTCATCGAGCGCCATCTCGAACCGACGTTGCTGGCCGTACATTTGTACGGCTCCGCAGTGGATG
GCGGCCTGAAGCCACACAGTGATATTGATTTGCTGGTTACGGTGACCGTAAGGCTTGATGAAACAACGCG
GCGAGCTTTGATCAACGACCTTTTGGAAACTTCGGCTTCCCCTGGAGAGAGCGAGATTCTCCGCGCTGTA
GAAGTCACCATTGTTGTGCACGACGACATCATTCCGTGGCGTTATCCAGCTAAGCGCGAACTGCAATTTG
GAGAATGGCAGCGCAATGACATTCTTGCAGGTATCTTCGAGCCAGCCACGATCGACATTGATCTGGCTAT
CTTGCTGACAAAAGCAAGAGAACATAGCGTTGCCTTGGTAGGTCCAGCGGCGGAGGAACTCTTTGATCCG
GTTCCTGAACAGGATCTATTTGAGGCGCTAAATGAAACCTTAACGCTATGGAACTCGCCGCCCGACTGGG
CTGGCGATGAGCGAAATGTAGTGCTTACGTTGTCCCGCATTTGGTACAGCGCAGTAACCGGCAAAATCGC
GCCGAAGGATGTCGCTGCCGACTGGGCAATGGAGCGCCTGCCGGCCCAGTATCAGCCCGTCATACTTGAA
GCTAGACAGGCTTATCTTGGACAAGAAGAAGATCGCTTGGCCTCGCGCGCAGATCAGTTGGAAGAATTTG
TCCACTACGTGAAAGGCGAGATCACCAAGGTAGTCGGCAAATAATGTCTAACAATTCGTTCAAGCCGACG
CCGCTTCGCGGCGCGGCTTAACTCAAGCGTTAGATGCACTAAGCACATAATTGCTCACAGCCAAACTATC
AGGTCAAGTCTGCTTTTATTATTTTTAAGCGTGCATAATAAGCCCTACACAAATTGGGAGATATATCATG
AAAGGCTGGCTTTTTCTTGTTATCGCAATAGTTGGCGAAGTAATCGCAACATCCGCATTAAAATCTAGCG
AGGGCTTTACTAAGCTGATCCGGTGGATGACCTTTTGAATGACCTTTAATAGATTATATTACTAATTAAT
TGGGGACCCTAGAGGTCCCCTTTTTTATTTTAAAAATTTTTTCACAAAACGGTTTACAAGCATAAAGCTT
GCTCAATCTGAAAGCGACCAGGTGCTCGGCGTGGCAAGACTCGCAGCGAACCCGTAGAAAGCCATGCTCC
AGCCGCCCGCATTGGAGAAATTCTTCAAATTCCCGTTGCACATAGCCCGGCAATTCCTTTCCCTGCTCTG
CCATAAGCGCAGCGAATGCCGGGTAATACTCGTCAACGATCTGATAGAGAAGGGTTTGCTCGGGTCGGTG
GCTCTGGTAACGACCAGTATCCCGATCCCGGCTGGCCGTCCTGGCCGCCACATGAGGCATGTTCCGCGTC
CTTGCAATACTGTGTTTACATACAGTCTATCGCTTAGCGGAAAGTTCTTTTACCCTCAGCCGAAATGCCT
GCCGTTGCTAGACATTGCCAGCCAGTGCCCGTCACTCCCGTACTAACTGTCACGAACCCCTGCAATAACT
GTCACGCCCCCCTGCAATAACTGTCACGAACCCCTGCAATAACTGTCACGCCCCCAAACCTGCAAACCCA
GCAGGGGCGGGGGCTGGCGGGGTGTTGGAAAAATCCATCCATGATTATCTAAGAATAATCCACTAGGCGC
GGTTATCAGCGCCCTTGTGGGGCGCTGCTGCCCTTGCCCAATATGCCCGGCCAGAGGCCGGATAGCTGGT
CTATTCGCTGCGCTAGGCTACACACCGCCCCACCGCTGCGCGGCAGGGGGAAAGGCGGGCAAAGCCCGCT
AAACCCCACACCAAACCCCGCAGAAATACGCTGGAGCGCTTTTAGCCGCTTTAGCGGCCTTTCCCCCTAC
CCGAAGGGTGGGGGCGCGTGTGCAGCCCCGCAGGGCCTGTCTCGGTCGATCATTCAGCCCGGCTCATCCT
TCTGGCGTGGCGGCAGACCGAACAAGGCGCGGTCGTGGTCGCGTTCAAGGTACGCATCCATTGCCGCCAT
GAGCCGATCCTCCGGCCACTCGCTGCTGTTCACCTTGGCCAAAATCATGGCCCCCACCAGCACCTTGCGC
CTTGTTTCGTTCTTGCGCTCTTGCTGCTGTTCCCTTGCCCGCACCCGCTGAATTTCGGCATTGATTCGCG
CTCGTTGTTCTTCGAGCTTGGCCAGCCGATCCGCCGCCTTGTTGCTCCCCTTAACCATCTTGACACCCCA
TTGTTAATGTGCTGTCTCGTAGGCTATCATGGAGGCACAGCGGCGGCAATCCCGACCCTACTTTGTAGGG
GAGGGCGCACTTACCGGTTTCTCTTCGAGAAACTGGCCTAACGGCCACCCTTCGGGCGGTGCGCTCTCCG
AGGGCCATTGCATGGAGCCGAAAAGCAAAAGCAACAGCGAGGCAGCATGGCGATTTATCACCTTACGGCG
AAAACCGGCAGCAGGTCGGGCGGCCAATCGGCCAGGGCCAAGGCCGACTACATCCAGCGCGAAGGCAAGT
ATGCCCGCGACATGGATGAAGTCTTGCACGCCGAATCCGGGCACATGCCGGAGTTCGTCGAGCGGCCCGC
CGACTACTGGGATGCTGCCGACCTGTATGAACGCGCCAATGGGCGGCTGTTCAAGGAGGTCGAATTTGCC
CTGCCGGTCGAGCTGACCCTCGACCAGCAGAAGGCGCTGGCGTCCGAGTTCGCCCAGCACCTGACCGGTG
CCGAGCGCCTGCCGTATACGCTGGCCATCCATGCCGGTGGCGGCGAGAACCCGCACTGCCACCTGATGAT
CTCCGAGCGGATCAATGACGGCATCGAGCGGCCCGCCGCTCAGTGGTTCAAGCGGTACAACGGCAAGACC
CCGGAGAAGGGCGGGGCACAGAAGACCGAAGCGCTCAAGCCCAAGGCATGGCTTGAGCAGACCCGCGAGG
CATGGGCCGACCATGCCAACCGGGCATTAGAGCGGGCTGGCCACGACGCCCGCATTGACCACAGAACACT
TGAGGCGCAGGGCATCGAGCGCCTGCCCGGTGTTCACCTGGGGCCGAACGTGGTGGAGATGGAAGGCCGG
GGCATCCGCACCGACCGGGCAGACGTGGCCCTGAACATCGACACCGCCAACGCCCAGATCATCGACTTAC
AGGAATACCGGGAGGCAATAGACCATGAACGCAATCGACAGAGTGAAGAAATCCAGAGGCATCAACGAGT
TAGCGGAGCAGATCGAACCGCTGGCCCAGAGCATGGCGACACTGGCCGACGAAGCCCGGCAGGTCATGAG
CCAGACCCAGCAGGCCAGCGAGGCGCAGGCGGCGGAGTGGCTGAAAGCCCAGCGCCAGACAGGGGCGGCA
TGGGTGGAGCTGGCCAAAGAGTTGCGGGAGGTAGCCGCCGAGGTGAGCAGCGCCGCGCAGAGCGCCCGGA
GCGCGTCGCGGGGGTGGCACTGGAAGCTATGGCTAACCGTGATGCTGGCTTCCATGATGCCTACGGTGGT
GCTGCTGATCGCATCGTTGCTCTTGCTCGACCTGACGCCACTGACAACCGAGGACGGCTCGATCTGGCTG
CGCTTGGTGGCCCGATGAAGAACGACAGGACTTTGCAGGCCATAGGCCGACAGCTCAAGGCCATGGGCTG
TGAGCGCTTCGATATCGGCGTCAGGGACGCCACCACCGGCCAGATGATGAACCGGGAATGGTCAGCCGCC
GAAGTGCTCCAGAACACGCCATGGCTCAAGCGGATGAATGCCCAGGGCAATGACGTGTATATCAGGCCCG
CCGAGCAGGAGCGGCATGGTCTGGTGCTGGTGGACGACCTCAGCGAGTTTGACTTGGATGACATGAAAGC
CGAGGGCCGGGAGCCTGCCCTGGTAGTGGAAACCAGCCCGAAGAACTATCAGGCATGGGTCAAGGTGGCC
GACGCCGCAGGCGGTGAACTTCGGGGGCAGATTGCCCGGACGCTGGCCAGCGAGTACGACGCCGACCCGG
CCAGCGCCGACAGCCGCCACTATGGCCGCTTGGCGGGCTTCACCAACCGCAAGGACAAGCACACCACCCG
CGCCGGTTATCAGCCGTGGGTGCTGCTGCGTGAATCCAAGGGCAAGACCGCCACCGCTGGCCCGGCGCTG
GTGCAGCAGGCTGGCCAGCAGATCGAGCAGGCCCAGCGGCAGCAGGAGAAGGCCCGCAGGCTGGCCAGCC
TCGAACTGCCCGAGCGGCAGCTTAGCCGCCACCGGCGCACGGCGCTGGACGAGTACCGCAGCGAGATGGC
CGGGCTGGTCAAGCGCTTCGGTGATGACCTCAGCAAGTGCGACTTTATCGCCGCGCAGAAGCTGGCCAGC
CGGGGCCGCAGTGCCGAGGAAATCGGCAAGGCCATGGCCGAGGCCAGCCCAGCGCTGGCAGAGCGCAAGC
CCGGCCACGAAGCGGATTACATCGAGCGCACCGTCAGCAAGGTCATGGGTCTGCCCAGCGTCCAGCTTGC
GCGGGCCGAGCTGGCACGGGCACCGGCACCCCGCCAGCGAGGCATGGACAGGGGCGGGCCAGATTTCAGC
ATGTAGTGCTTGCGTTGGTACTCACGCCTGTTATACTATGAGTACTCACGCACAGAAGGGGGTTTTATGG
AATACGAAAAAAGCGCTTCAGGGTCGGTCTACCTGATCAAAAGTGACAAGGGCTATTGGTTGCCCGGTGG
CTTTGGTTATACGTCAAACAAGGCCGAGGCTGGCCGCTTTTCAGTCGCTGATATGGCCAGCCTTAACCTT
GACGGCTGCACCTTGTCCTTGTTCCGCGAAGACAAGCCTTTCGGCCCCGGCAAGTTTCTCGGTGACTGAT
ATGAAAGACCAAAAGGACAAGCAGACCGGCGACCTGCTGGCCAGCCCTGACGCTGTACGCCAAGCGCGAT
ATGCCGAGCGCATGAAGGCCAAAGGGATGCGTCAGCGCAAGTTCTGGCTGACCGACGACGAATACGAGGC
GCTGCGCGAGTGCCTGGAAGAACTCAGAGCGGCGCAGGGCGGGGGTAGTGACCCCGCCAGCGCCTAACCA
CCAACTGCCTGCAAAGGAGGCAATCAATGGCTACCCATAAGCCTATCAATATTCTGGAGGCGTTCGCAGC
AGCGCCGCCACCGCTGGACTACGTTTTGCCCAACATGGTGGCCGGTACGGTCGGGGCGCTGGTGTCGCCC
GGTGGTGCCGGTAAATCCATGCTGGCCCTGCAACTGGCCGCACAGATTGCAGGCGGGCCGGATCTGCTGG
AGGTGGGCGAACTGCCCACCGGCCCGGTGATCTACCTGCCCGCCGAAGACCCGCCCACCGCCATTCATCA
CCGCCTGCACGCCCTTGGGGCGCACCTCAGCGCCGAGGAACGGCAAGCCGTGGCTGACGGCCTGCTGATC
CAGCCGCTGATCGGCAGCCTGCCCAACATCATGGCCCCGGAGTGGTTCGACGGCCTCAAGCGCGCCGCCG
AGGGCCGCCGCCTGATGGTGCTGGACACGCTGCGCCGGTTCCACATCGAGGAAGAAAACGCCAGCGGCCC
CATGGCCCAGGTCATCGGTCGCATGGAGGCCATCGCCGCCGATACCGGGTGCTCTATCGTGTTCCTGCAC
CATGCCAGCAAGGGCGCGGCCATGATGGGCGCAGGCGACCAGCAGCAGGCCAGCCGGGGCAGCTCGGTAC
TGGTCGATAACATCCGCTGGCAGTCCTACCTGTCGAGCATGACCAGCGCCGAGGCCGAGGAATGGGGTGT
GGACGACGACCAGCGCCGGTTCTTCGTCCGCTTCGGTGTGAGCAAGGCCAACTATGGCGCACCGTTCGCT
GATCGGTGGTTCAGGCGGCATGACGGCGGGGTGCTCAAGCCCGCCGTGCTGGAGAGGCAGCGCAAGAGCA
AGGGGGTGCCCCGTGGTGAAGCCTAAGAACAAGCACAGCCTCAGCCACGTCCGGCACGACCCGGCGCACT
GTCTGGCCCCCGGCCTGTTCCGTGCCCTCAAGCGGGGCGAGCGCAAGCGCAGCAAGCTGGACGTGACGTA
TGACTACGGCGACGGCAAGCGGATCGAGTTCAGCGGCCCGGAGCCGCTGGGCGCTGATGATCTGCGCATC
CTGCAAGGGCTGGTGGCCATGGCTGGGCCTAATGGCCTAGTGCTTGGCCCGGAACCCAAGACCGAAGGCG
GACGGCAGCTCCGGCTGTTCCTGGAACCCAAGTGGGAGGCCGTCACCGCTGATGCCATGGTGGTCAAAGG
TAGCTATCGGGCGCTGGCAAAGGAAATCGGGGCAGAGGTCGATAGTGGTGGGGCGCTCAAGCACATACAG
GACTGCATCGAGCGCCTTTGGAAGGTATCCATCATCGCCCAGAATGGCCGCAAGCGGCAGGGGTTTCGGC
TGCTGTCGGAGTACGCCAGCGACGAGGCGGACGGGCGCCTGTACGTGGCCCTGAACCCCTTGATCGCGCA
GGCCGTCATGGGTGGCGGCCAGCATGTGCGCATCAGCATGGACGAGGTGCGGGCGCTGGACAGCGAAACC
GCCCGCCTGCTGCACCAGCGGCTGTGTGGCTGGATCGACCCCGGCAAAACCGGCAAGGCTTCCATAGATA
CCTTGTGCGGCTATGTCTGGCCGTCAGAGGCCAGTGGTTCGACCATGCGCAAGCGCCGCCAGCGGGTGCG
CGAGGCGTTGCCGGAGCTGGTCGCGCTGGGCTGGACGGTAACCGAGTTCGCGGCGGGCAAGTACGACATC
ACCCGGCCCAAGGCGGCAGGCTGACCCCCCCCACTCTATTGTAAACAAGACATTTTTATCTTTTATATTC
AATGGCTTATTTTCCTGCTAATTGGTAATACCATGAAAAATACCATGCTCAGAAAAGGCTTAACAATATT
TTGAAAAATTGCCTACTGAGCGCTGCCGCACAGCTCCATAGGCCGCTTTCCTGGCTTTGCTTCCAGATGT
ATGCTCTTCTGCTCTAGCTAGAGGATCGATCCTTTTTAACCCAT
